Addgene plasmid #143426: TFORF0679
Purpose: Lentiviral vector for overexpressing transcription factor ORFs with unique 24-bp barcodes. Barcodes facilitate identification of transcription factors in pooled screens.
Depositing lab: Feng Zhang. Depositing organization: Broad Institute. Publication: A transcription factor atlas of directed differentiation. Joung J, Ma S, Tay T, Geiger-Schuller KR, Kirchgatterer PC, Verdine VK, Guo B, Arias-Garcia MA, Allen WE, Singh A, Kuksenko O, Abudayyeh OO, Gootenberg JS, Fu Z, Macrae RK, Buenrostro JD, Regev A, Zhang F. Cell. 2023 Jan 5;186(1):209-229.e26. doi: 10.1016/j.cell.2022.11.026. PubMed 36608654.
Backbone
  Vector backbone: pLX_TRC317
  Backbone manufacturer: Broad Institute Genetic Perturbation Platform
  Backbone size w/o insert (bp): 8264
  Vector type: Mammalian Expression, Lentiviral
  Selectable markers: Puromycin
Growth in bacteria
  Bacterial resistance: Ampicillin, 100 μg/mL
  Growth temperature: 37°C
  Growth strain: NEB Stable
  Copy number: High Copy
Gene/Insert
  Gene/Insert name: PRDM15
  Species: H. sapiens (human)
  Insert size (bp): 3698
  Entrez Gene: PRDM15 (a.k.a. PFM15, ZNF298, C21orf83)
  Promoter: EF1a
  Cloning method: Unknown
  Sequencing primers: 5′ GGGTGGAGACTGAAGTTAGGCCAG; 3′ CACATAGCGTAAAAGGAGCAACATAG
Terms and licenses: Academic/Nonprofit Terms; Industry Terms: Not Available to Industry
Depositor comments: NM_001282934,ENST00000422911 . The transcription factor ORF portion of this plasmid was synthesized by Genewiz. Please test multiple small colonies in case of plasmid recombination. To make this collection available in a timely manner, a portion of this collection was not fully sequenced by Addgene. If an Addgene verified full plasmid sequence is not available, please contact us prior to placing an order to request the full sequence.
How to cite: TFORF0679 was a gift from Feng Zhang (Addgene plasmid # 143426 ; http://n2t.net/addgene:143426 ; RRID:Addgene_143426)
