[The description below was written by a language model from this plasmid's Addgene catalogue record and pLannotate feature annotations shown in this document.]
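Description:
TFORF0679 is a lentiviral mammalian expression plasmid built on the pLX_TRC317 backbone and carrying the human PRDM15 open reading frame, one member of a barcoded transcription factor ORF collection. It is propagated in E. coli through a high-copy ColE1/pUC-type origin with ampicillin selection (AmpR); an f1 origin and remnants of a lac/lacZα cloning region with T7 and T3 promoters are also present in the bacterial portion. The depositor notes that the plasmid can recombine, which is common for LTR-containing vectors.

The viral cassette has a third-generation layout. An RSV promoter drives a truncated HIV-1 5′ LTR, followed by the Ψ packaging signal, a gag fragment, the RRE for Rev-dependent export of the genomic RNA, and a cPPT/CTS, and it ends in a self-inactivating ΔU3 3′ LTR followed by an SV40 poly(A) signal. Within the provirus, an SV40 promoter/origin drives puromycin N-acetyltransferase for selection of transduced cells. A separate EF-1α promoter drives the PRDM15 coding sequence, with a WPRE downstream to enhance transcript stability and expression. The annotation tool matched the ORF to mouse Prdm15 by protein homology, but the catalogue record specifies a synthesized human sequence corresponding to a defined RefSeq/Ensembl transcript. The unique 24-bp barcode described for the collection is not annotated in the feature table, so its position cannot be stated from this record. A short U6 promoter fragment lies between the ORF and the WPRE.

The construct is intended for constitutive overexpression of PRDM15, a zinc-finger transcriptional regulator. In pooled transcription factor screens such as directed-differentiation studies, the barcode identifies which factor each cell received.
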