Features (pLannotate 1.2.2; 31 found; start..end, strand, type, name):
      5..231     +  promoter       RSV promoter: Rous sarcoma virus enhancer/promoter
    232..412     +  LTR            5' LTR (truncated): truncated 5' long terminal repeat (LTR) from HIV-1
    459..584     +  misc_feature   HIV-1 Ψ: packaging signal of human immunodeficiency virus type 1
    568..931     +  CDS            HIV-1 gag (fragment): gag protein from human immunodeficiency virus 1; gag
   1077..1310    +  misc_feature   RRE: The Rev response element (RRE) of HIV-1 allows for Rev-dependent mRNA export from the nucleus to the cytoplasm.
   1687..1713    +  CDS            Rev (fragment): human immunodeficiency virus 1 (HIV-1) Rev protein; rev; enhances nuclear export of unspliced and incompletely spliced viral mRNAs
   1720..1743    +  promoter       SV40 promoter (fragment): SV40 early promoter
   1744..1815    +  promoter       SV40 promoter (fragment): SV40 enhancer and early promoter
   1839..1974    +  rep_origin     SV40 ori: SV40 origin of replication
   2020..2616    +  CDS            PuroR (fragment): puromycin N-acetyltransferase; pac from Streptomyces; confers resistance to puromycin
   2665..2782    +  misc_feature   cPPT/CTS: central polypurine tract and central termination sequence of HIV-1
   2847..2913    +  CDS            small t antigen (fragment): SV40 (simian virus 40) small t antigen
   2920..4098    +  promoter       EF-1α promoter: strong constitutive promoter for human elongation factor EF-1α
   4214..7708    +  CDS            Prdm15: PRD15_MOUSE - Experimental evidence at protein level: Swiss-Prot protein existence level 1. Sequence-specific DNA-binding transcriptional regulator. Plays a role as a molecular node in a transcriptional network regulating embryonic development and cell fate decision. Stimulates the expression of upstream key transcriptional activators and repressors of the Wnt/beta-catenin and MAPK/ERK pathways, respectively, that are essential for naive pluripotency and self-renewal maintenance of embryonic stem cells (ESCs). Specifically promotes SPRY1 and RSPO1 transcription activation through recognition a
   7724..7777    +  promoter       U6 promoter (fragment): RNA polymerase III promoter for human U6 snRNA
   7819..8407    +  misc_feature   WPRE: woodchuck hepatitis virus posttranscriptional regulatory element
   8458..8477    +  misc_feature   cPPT/CTS (fragment): central polypurine tract and central termination sequence of HIV-1
   8479..8712    +  LTR            3' LTR (ΔU3): self-inactivating 3' long terminal repeat (LTR) from HIV-1
   8790..8911    +  polyA_signal   SV40 poly(A) signal: SV40 polyadenylation signal
   8951..9086    +  rep_origin     SV40 ori: SV40 origin of replication
   9107..9125    -  promoter       T7 promoter: promoter for bacteriophage T7 RNA polymerase
   9133..9288    +  CDS            lacZα (fragment): LacZα fragment of β-galactosidase; lacZ fragment
   9293..9721    +  rep_origin     f1 ori (sequence partly withheld): f1 bacteriophage origin of replication; arrow indicates direction of (+) strand synthesis
   9774..9878    +  promoter       AmpR promoter: bla
   9879..10739   +  CDS            AmpR: β-lactamase; bla; confers resistance to ampicillin, carbenicillin, and related antibiotics
  10910..11498   +  rep_origin     ori: high-copy-number ColE1/pMB1/pBR322/pUC origin of replication
  11681..11773   +  CDS            lacI (fragment): lac repressor; lacI; The lac repressor binds to the lac operator to inhibit transcription in E. coli. This inhibition can be relieved by adding lactose or isopropyl-β-D-thiogalactopyranoside (IPTG).
  11786..11807   +  protein_bind   CAP binding site: CAP binding activates transcription in the presence of cAMP. E. coli catabolite activator protein
  11822..11852   +  promoter       lac promoter: promoter for the E. coli lac operon
  11856..11878   +  protein_bind   lac operator (fragment): The lac repressor binds to the lac operator to inhibit transcription in E. coli. This inhibition can be relieved by adding lactose or isopropyl-β-D-thiogalactopyranoside (IPTG). lac repressor encoded by lacI
  11921..11939   +  promoter       T3 promoter: promoter for bacteriophage T3 RNA polymerase
>Addgene plasmid #143426 | TFORF0679 | addgene full sequence | sequence record 397870 | Addgene NGS Result
TTAATGTAGTCTTATGCAATACTCTTGTAGTCTTGCAACATGGTAACGATGAGTTAGCAACATGCCTTAC
AAGGAGAGAAAAAGCACCGTGCATGCCGATTGGTGGAAGTAAGGTGGTACGATCGTGCCTTATTAGGAAG
GCAACAGACGGGTCTGACATGGATTGGACGAACCACTGAATTGCCGCATTGCAGAGATATTGTATTTAAG
TGCCTAGCTCGATACATAAACGGGTCTCTCTGGTTAGACCAGATCTGAGCCTGGGAGCTCTCTGGCTAAC
TAGGGAACCCACTGCTTAAGCCTCAATAAAGCTTGCCTTGAGTGCTTCAAGTAGTGTGTGCCCGTCTGTT
GTGTGACTCTGGTAACTAGAGATCCCTCAGACCCTTTTAGTCAGTGTGGAAAATCTCTAGCAGTGGCGCC
CGAACAGGGACTTGAAAGCGAAAGGGAAACCAGAGGAGCTCTCTCGACGCAGGACTCGGCTTGCTGAAGC
GCGCACGGCAAGAGGCGAGGGGCGGCGACTGGTGAGTACGCCAAAAATTTTGACTAGCGGAGGCTAGAAG
GAGAGAGATGGGTGCGAGAGCGTCAGTATTAAGCGGGGGAGAATTAGATCGCGATGGGAAAAAATTCGGT
TAAGGCCAGGGGGAAAGAAAAAATATAAATTAAAACATATAGTATGGGCAAGCAGGGAGCTAGAACGATT
CGCAGTTAATCCTGGCCTGTTAGAAACATCAGAAGGCTGTAGACAAATACTGGGACAGCTACAACCATCC
CTTCAGACAGGATCAGAAGAACTTAGATCATTATATAATACAGTAGCAACCCTCTATTGTGTGCATCAAA
GGATAGAGATAAAAGACACCAAGGAAGCTTTAGACAAGATAGAGGAAGAGCAAAACAAAAGTAAGACCAC
CGCACAGCAAGCGGCCGCTGATCTTCAGACCTGGAGGAGGAGATATGAGGGACAATTGGAGAAGTGAATT
ATATAAATATAAAGTAGTAAAAATTGAACCATTAGGAGTAGCACCCACCAAGGCAAAGAGAAGAGTGGTG
CAGAGAGAAAAAAGAGCAGTGGGAATAGGAGCTTTGTTCCTTGGGTTCTTGGGAGCAGCAGGAAGCACTA
TGGGCGCAGCGTCAATGACGCTGACGGTACAGGCCAGACAATTATTGTCTGGTATAGTGCAGCAGCAGAA
CAATTTGCTGAGGGCTATTGAGGCGCAACAGCATCTGTTGCAACTCACAGTCTGGGGCATCAAGCAGCTC
CAGGCAAGAATCCTGGCTGTGGAAAGATACCTAAAGGATCAACAGCTCCTGGGGATTTGGGGTTGCTCTG
GAAAACTCATTTGCACCACTGCTGTGCCTTGGAATGCTAGTTGGAGTAATAAATCTCTGGAACAGATTTG
GAATCACACGACCTGGATGGAGTGGGACAGAGAAATTAACAATTACACAAGCTTAATACACTCCTTAATT
GAAGAATCGCAAAACCAGCAAGAAAAGAATGAACAAGAATTATTGGAATTAGATAAATGGGCAAGTTTGT
GGAATTGGTTTAACATAACAAATTGGCTGTGGTATATAAAATTATTCATAATGATAGTAGGAGGCTTGGT
AGGTTTAAGAATAGTTTTTGCTGTACTTTCTATAGTGAATAGAGTTAGGCAGGGATATTCACCATTATCG
TTTCAGACCCACCTCCCAACCCCGAGGGGACCCATGCATTGCATCTCAATTAGTCAGCAACCAGGTGTGG
AAAGTCCCCAGGCTCCCCAGCAGGCAGAAGTATGCAAAGCATGCGTCTCAATTAGTCAGCAACCATAGTC
CCGCCCCTAACTCCGCCCATCCCGCCCCTAACTCCGCCCAGTTCCGCCCATTCTCCGCCCCATGGCTGAC
TAATTTTTTTTATTTATGCAGAGGCCGAGGCCGCCTCGGCCTCTGAGCTATTCCAGAAGTAGTGAGGAGG
CTTTTTTGGAGGCCTAGGCTTTTGCAAAAAGCTTTCTAGAGGTACCACCGGAGCTTACCATGACCGAGTA
CAAGCCCACGGTGCGCCTCGCCACCCGCGACGACGTCCCCAGGGCCGTACGCACCCTCGCCGCCGCGTTC
GCCGACTACCCCGCCACGCGCCACACCGTCGATCCGGACCGCCACATCGAGCGGGTCACCGAGCTGCAAG
AACTCTTCCTCACGCGCGTCGGGCTCGACATCGGCAAGGTGTGGGTCGCGGACGACGGCGCCGCCGTGGC
GGTCTGGACCACGCCGGAGAGCGTCGAAGCGGGGGCGGTGTTCGCCGAGATCGGCCCGCGCATGGCCGAG
TTGAGCGGTTCCCGGCTGGCCGCGCAGCAACAGATGGAAGGCCTCCTGGCGCCGCACCGGCCCAAGGAGC
CCGCGTGGTTCCTGGCCACCGTCGGCGTCTCGCCCGACCACCAGGGCAAGGGTCTGGGCAGCGCCGTCGT
GCTCCCCGGAGTGGAGGCGGCCGAGCGCGCCGGGGTGCCCGCCTTCCTGGAGACCTCCGCGCCCCGCAAC
CTCCCCTTCTACGAGCGGCTCGGCTTCACCGTCACCGCCGACGTCGAGGTGCCCGAAGGACCGCGCACCT
GGTGCATGACCCGCAAGCCCGGTGCCAGTTAACGAATTCTAGATCTTGAGACAAATGGCAGTATTCATCC
ACAATTTTAAAAGAAAAGGGGGGATTGGGGGGTACAGTGCAGGGGAAAGAATAGTAGACATAATAGCAAC
AGACATACAAACTAAAGAATTACAAAAACAAATTACAAAAATTCAAAATTTTCGGGTTTATTACAGGGAC
AGCAGAGATCCACTTTGGCGCCGGCTCGAGGCCTGCAGGTGCAAAGATGGATAAAGTTTTAAACAGAGAG
GAATCTTTGCAGCTAATGGACCTTCTAGGTCTTGAAAGGAGTGGGAATTGGCTCCGGTGCCCGTCAGTGG
GCAGAGCGCACATCGCCCACAGTCCCCGAGAAGTTGGGGGGAGGGGTCGGCAATTGAACCGGTGCCTAGA
GAAGGTGGCGCGGGGTAAACTGGGAAAGTGATGTCGTGTACTGGCTCCGCCTTTTTCCCGAGGGTGGGGG
AGAACCGTATATAAGTGCAGTAGTCGCCGTGAACGTTCTTTTTCGCAACGGGTTTGCCGCCAGAACACAG
GTAAGTGCCGTGTGTGGTTCCCGCGGGCCTGGCCTCTTTACGGGTTATGGCCCTTGCGTGCCTTGAATTA
CTTCCACCTGGCTGCAGTACGTGATTCTTGATCCCGAGCTTCGGGTTGGAAGTGGGTGGGAGAGTTCGAG
GCCTTGCGCTTAAGGAGCCCCTTCGCCTCGTGCTTGAGTTGAGGCCTGGCCTGGGCGCTGGGGCCGCCGC
GTGCGAATCTGGTGGCACCTTCGCGCCTGTCTCGCTGCTTTCGATAAGTCTCTAGCCATTTAAAATTTTT
GATGACCTGCTGCGACGCTTTTTTTCTGGCAAGATAGTCTTGTAAATGCGGGCCAAGATCTGCACACTGG
TATTTCGGTTTTTGGGGCCGCGGGCGGCGACGGGGCCCGTGCGTCCCAGCGCACATGTTCGGCGAGGCGG
GGCCTGCGAGCGCGGCCACCGAGAATCGGACGGGGGTAGTCTCAAGCTGGCCGGCCTGCTCTGGTGCCTG
GCCTCGCGCCGCCGTGTATCGCCCCGCCCTGGGCGGCAAGGCTGGCCCGGTCGGCACCAGTTGCGTGAGC
GGAAAGATGGCCGCTTCCCGGCCCTGCTGCAGGGAGCTCAAAATGGAGGACGCGGCGCTCGGGAGAGCGG
GCGGGTGAGTCACCCACACAAAGGAAAAGGGCCTTTCCGTCCTCAGCCGTCGCTTCATGTGACTCCACGG
AGTACCGGGCGCCGTCCAGGCACCTCGATTAGTTCTCGAGCTTTTGGAGTACGTCGTCTTTAGGTTGGGG
GGAGGGGTTTTATGCGATGGAGTTTCCCCACACTGAGTGGGTGGAGACTGAAGTTAGGCCAGCTTGGCAC
TTGATGTAATTCTCCTTGGAATTTGCCCTTTTTGAGTTTGGATCTTGGTTCATTCTCAAGCCTCAGACAG
TGGTTCAAAGTTTTTTTCTTCCATTTCAGGTGTCGTGAGGCTAGCACCGCCACCATGCCCCGCCGCCGCC
CCCCGGCTTCCGGTGCTGCGCAGTTTCCGGAGCGGATCGCAACCCGGAGTCCGGATCCGATCCCGCTCTG
CACATTCCAAAGGCAGGTGTCAGAGATGGCTGAAGATGGGAGCGAAGAGATCATGTTCATCTGGTGTGAA
GACTGCAGCCAGTACCACGACTCCGAATGTCCCGAGCTGGGCCCAGTGGTCATGGTCAAAGACTCCTTTG
TGTTAAGCAGGGCAAGGTCATCCCTTCCTCCCAACTTGGAGATCAGACGACTGGAAGATGGAGCCGAGGG
GGTGTTCGCCATCACTCAGCTCGTCAAGCGGACACAGTTCGGTCCCTTTGAGTCCAGGAGGGTCGCCAAA
TGGGAAAAGGAGTCTGCATTTCCCCTGAAGGTGTTCCAGAAGGACGGGCACCCCGTGTGCTTCGACACCT
CCAACGAGGATGACTGCAACTGGATGATGCTGGTGCGGCCAGCGGCGGAGGCCGAGCACCAGAACCTGAC
GGCCTACCAGCACGGCAGCGACGTGTACTTCACCACCTCCAGAGACATCCCCCCGGGTACCGAGCTGCGC
GTGTGGTATGCGGCCTTCTATGCCAAGAAGATGGACAAGCCCATGCTGAAGCAGGCCGGCTCTGGCGTCC
ACGCTGCAGGCACCCCAGAAAACAGCGCCCCCGTGGAGTCGGAGCCCAGCCAGTGGGCGTGTAAAGTGTG
TTCTGCCACCTTCCTGGAGCTGCAGCTCCTCAATGAACATCTGTTGGGCCACTTAGAACAAGCCAAAAGC
CTTCCTCCAGGCAGCCAAAGCGAGGCAGCAGCTCCCGAGAAGGAGCAGGACACACCCCGGGGGGAACCCC
CTGCAGTGCCCGAGAGCGAGAATGTTGCCACCAAAGAACAGAAGAAAAAGCCTCGAAGGGGGAGAAAACC
CAAAGTGTCCAAAGCTGAGCAGCCTCTAGTCATCGTGGAAGACAAGGAACCCACAGAGCAAGTGGCAGAG
ATCATTACCGAGGTCCCTCCGGATGAGCCTGTGAGTGCAACGCCAGATGAGCGGATCATGGAGCTGGTTC
TGGGGAAGCTGGCCACCACCACCACTGACACCAGCTCGGTTCCAAAGTTCACCCATCATCAGAATAACAC
CATCACGCTCAAGAGGAGCTTAATTCTCTCAAGCAGACACGGCATCCGGCGCAAGCTCATCAAACAGCTC
GGGGAGCACAAGCGGGTTTACCAGTGCAATATCTGCAGCAAGATCTTCCAGAACAGCAGCAACCTGAGCA
GGCACGTGCGCTCGCATGGTGACAAGCTGTTTAAGTGCGAAGAGTGTGCAAAATTGTTCAGCCGCAAAGA
GAGCCTAAAGCAGCACGTTTCCTACAAGCACAGCAGGAACGAGGTGGACGGCGAGTACAGGTACCGCTGC
GGCACTTGTGAGAAGACCTTCCGCATCGAGAGCGCGCTGGAGTTCCACAACTGCAGGACAGGACTCATAG
CACACCCTGGAGAGGGGGGGCCCGGCGGCAGTCGGCTTAGAGACCTACCAGATGACAAGACGTTCCAATG
TGAGATGTGTTTCAGATTCTTCTCCACCAACAGCAACCTCTCCAAGCACAAGAAGAAGCACGGCGACAAG
AAGTTTGCCTGTGAGGTCTGCAGCAAGATGTTCTACCGCAAGGACGTCATGCTGGACCACCAGCGCCGGC
ACCTGGAAGGAGTGCGGCGAGTGAAGCGAGAGGACCTGGAGGCCGGTGGGGAGAACCTGGTCCGTTACAA
GAAGGAGCCTTCCGGGTGCCCGGTGTGTGGCAAGGTGTTCTCCTGCCGGAGCAATATGAACAAGCACCTG
CTCACCCACGGCGACAAGAAGTACACCTGCGAGATCTGCGGGCGCAAGTTCTTCCGCGTGGATGTGCTCA
GGGACCACATCCATGTCCACTTCAAGGACATCGCGTTGATGGATGACCACCAGAGGGAAGAGTTTATCGG
CAAGATCGGGATCTCCTCGGAAGAAAACGATGACAATTCTGACGAGAGCGCAGACTCGGAGCCTCACAAG
TACAGCTGCAAGCGGTGCCAGCTCACCTTCGGCCGGGGGAAGGAGTACCTGAAGCACATCATGGAGGTGC
ACAAGGAGAAGGGCTATGGCTGCAGCATCTGCAACCGGCGCTTTGCACTGAAGGCCACCTACCACGCCCA
CATGGTCATCCACCGTGAAAACCTGCCGGACCCCAACGTGCAGAAGTACATCCACCCCTGCGAGATCTGC
GGGCGGATCTTCAACAGCATCGGGAACCTGGAGCGCCACAAGCTCATCCACACAGGTGTGAAGAGCCACG
CCTGCGAGCAGTGTGGGAAGTCCTTTGCCAGGAAGGACATGCTGAAGGAGCACATGCGTGTGCACGACAA
TGTCCGCGAGTACCTGTGTGCCGAGTGTGGGAAAGGCATGAAGACCAAGCACGCGCTGCGCCACCACATG
AAGCTGCACAAGGGCATCAAGGAGTACGAGTGCAAGGAGTGCCACCGCAGGTTCGCGCAGAAGGTCAACA
TGCTCAAGCACTGCAAGCGGCACACGGGGATTAAAGATTTCATGTGTGAATTGTGTGGGAAGACATTCAG
CGAGAGGAACACCATGGAGACCCACAAGCTCATCCACACAGTGGGCAAGCAGTGGACGTGCTCCGTGTGC
GACAAGAAGTACGTGACCGAGTACATGCTGCAGAAGCACGTTCAGCTCACACACGACAAGGTGGAGGCGC
AGAGCTGCCAGCTGTGCGGGACCAAGGTGTCCACCAGGGCCTCCATGAGCCGACACATGCGGCGCAAGCA
CCCCGAGGTGCTCGCGGTGAGGATCGATGACCTGGACCACCTCCCGGAGACCACCACCATCGACGCCTCC
TCCATTGGCATCGTCCAGCCTGAGCTGACTCTGGAGCAGGAGGATTTGGCCGAAGGGAAGCACGGGAAAG
CTGCCAAGCGAAGTCACAAGAGAAAGCAGAAGCCAGAAGAGGAGGCGGGTGCTCCGGTGCCCGAGGACGC
CACCTTCAGCGAATACTCAGAGAAAGAGACGGAGTTCACAGGCAGTGTAGGCGACGAGACCAATTCCGCA
GTACAGAGCATTCAGCAGGTAGTGGTGACCCTGGGTGACCCAAATGTGACCACACCATCGAGCTCAGTCG
GCTTAACCAACATCACCGTGACCCCCATCACCACTGCGGCCGCGACTCAGTTTACCAATCTCCAGCCGGT
GGCCGTGGGGCACCTTACCACCCCTGAACGCCAGTTACAGCTGGACAACTCAATCCTGACCGTGACCTTT
GATACCGTCAGCGGCTCTGCCATGTTGCACAACCGCCAAAATGACGTCCAGATCCACCCCCAGCCGGAAG
CCTCGAACCCACAGTCTGTGGCCCATTTCATCAACCTGACGACCCTGGTCAACTCCATCACGCCCCTGGG
GAGCCAGCTTAGTGACCAGCACCCGCTCACGTGGCGGGCAGTGCCCCAGACTGACGTCTTGCCACCCTCG
CAGCCGCAGGCACCCCCACAGCAGGCGGCCCAGCCCCAGGTGCAGGCGGAGCAGCAGCAGCAGCAGATGT
ACAGCTACTAGTAATGAACTAGTCCGTAACTTGAAAGTATTTCGATTTCTTGGCTTTATATATCTTGTGG
AAAGGACGAAACGCGATCATCCTGTAAGCCTAAACGCGTTAAGTCGACAATCAACCTCTGGATTACAAAA
TTTGTGAAAGATTGACTGGTATTCTTAACTATGTTGCTCCTTTTACGCTATGTGGATACGCTGCTTTAAT
GCCTTTGTATCATGCTATTGCTTCCCGTATGGCTTTCATTTTCTCCTCCTTGTATAAATCCTGGTTGCTG
TCTCTTTATGAGGAGTTGTGGCCCGTTGTCAGGCAACGTGGCGTGGTGTGCACTGTGTTTGCTGACGCAA
CCCCCACTGGTTGGGGCATTGCCACCACCTGTCAGCTCCTTTCCGGGACTTTCGCTTTCCCCCTCCCTAT
TGCCACGGCGGAACTCATCGCCGCCTGCCTTGCCCGCTGCTGGACAGGGGCTCGGCTGTTGGGCACTGAC
AATTCCGTGGTGTTGTCGGGGAAATCATCGTCCTTTCCTTGGCTGCTCGCCTGTGTTGCCACCTGGATTC
TGCGCGGGACGTCCTTCTGCTACGTCCCTTCGGCCCTCAATCCAGCGGACCTTCCTTCCCGCGGCCTGCT
GCCGGCTCTGCGGCCTCTTCCGCGTCTTCGCCTTCGCCCTCAGACGAGTCGGATCTCCCTTTGGGCCGCC
TCCCCGCGTCGACTTTAAGACCAATGACTTACAAGGCAGCTGTAGATCTTAGCCACTTTTTAAAAGAAAA
GGGGGGACTGGAAGGGCTAATTCACTCCCAACGAAGACAAGATCTGCTTTTTGCTTGTACTGGGTCTCTC
TGGTTAGACCAGATCTGAGCCTGGGAGCTCTCTGGCTAACTAGGGAACCCACTGCTTAAGCCTCAATAAA
GCTTGCCTTGAGTGCTTCAAGTAGTGTGTGCCCGTCTGTTGTGTGACTCTGGTAACTAGAGATCCCTCAG
ACCCTTTTAGTCAGTGTGGAAAATCTCTAGCAGTACGTATAGTAGTTCATGTCATCTTATTATTCAGTAT
TTATAACTTGCAAAGAAATGAATATCAGAGAGTGAGAGGAACTTGTTTATTGCAGCTTATAATGGTTACA
AATAAAGCAATAGCATCACAAATTTCACAAATAAAGCATTTTTTTCACTGCATTCTAGTTGTGGTTTGTC
CAAACTCATCAATGTATCTTATCATGTCTGGCTCTAGCTATCCCGCCCCTAACTCCGCCCATCCCGCCCC
TAACTCCGCCCAGTTCCGCCCATTCTCCGCCCCATGGCTGACTAATTTTTTTTATTTATGCAGAGGCCGA
GGCCGCCTCGGCCTCTGAGCTATTCCAGAAGTAGTGAGGAGGCTTTTTTGGAGGCCTAGGGACGTACCCA
ATTCGCCCTATAGTGAGTCGTATTACGCGCGCTCACTGGCCGTCGTTTTACAACGTCGTGACTGGGAAAA
CCCTGGCGTTACCCAACTTAATCGCCTTGCAGCACATCCCCCTTTCGCCAGCTGGCGTAATAGCGAAGAG
GCCCGCACCGATCGCCCTTCCCAACAGTTGCGCAGCCTGAATGGCGAATGGG
[124 nt withheld, positions 9293-9416]
C
[91 nt withheld, positions 9418-9508]
A
[49 nt withheld, positions 9510-9558]
CCTTTGACGTTGGAGTCCACGTTCTTT
[37 nt withheld, positions 9586-9622]
ACCCTATCTCGGTCTATTCTTTTGATTTATAAGGGATTTTGCCGATTTCGGCCTATTGGTTAAAAAATGA
GCTGATTTAACAAAAATTTAACGCGAATTTTAACAAAATATTAACGCTTACAATTTAGGTGGCACTTTTC
GGGGAAATGTGCGCGGAACCCCTATTTGTTTATTTTTCTAAATACATTCAAATATGTATCCGCTCATGAG
ACAATAACCCTGATAAATGCTTCAATAATATTGAAAAAGGAAGAGTATGAGTATTCAACATTTCCGTGTC
GCCCTTATTCCCTTTTTTGCGGCATTTTGCCTTCCTGTTTTTGCTCACCCAGAAACGCTGGTGAAAGTAA
AAGATGCTGAAGATCAGTTGGGTGCACGAGTGGGTTACATCGAACTGGATCTCAACAGCGGTAAGATCCT
TGAGAGTTTTCGCCCCGAAGAACGTTTTCCAATGATGAGCACTTTTAAAGTTCTGCTATGTGGCGCGGTA
TTATCCCGTATTGACGCCGGGCAAGAGCAACTCGGTCGCCGCATACACTATTCTCAGAATGACTTGGTTG
AGTACTCACCAGTCACAGAAAAGCATCTTACGGATGGCATGACAGTAAGAGAATTATGCAGTGCTGCCAT
AACCATGAGTGATAACACTGCGGCCAACTTACTTCTGACAACGATCGGAGGACCGAAGGAGCTAACCGCT
TTTTTGCACAACATGGGGGATCATGTAACTCGCCTTGATCGTTGGGAACCGGAGCTGAATGAAGCCATAC
CAAACGACGAGCGTGACACCACGATGCCTGTAGCAATGGCAACAACGTTGCGCAAACTATTAACTGGCGA
ACTACTTACTCTAGCTTCCCGGCAACAATTAATAGACTGGATGGAGGCGGATAAAGTTGCAGGACCACTT
CTGCGCTCGGCCCTTCCGGCTGGCTGGTTTATTGCTGATAAATCTGGAGCCGGTGAGCGTGGGTCTCGCG
GTATCATTGCAGCACTGGGGCCAGATGGTAAGCCCTCCCGTATCGTAGTTATCTACACGACGGGGAGTCA
GGCAACTATGGATGAACGAAATAGACAGATCGCTGAGATAGGTGCCTCACTGATTAAGCATTGGTAACTG
TCAGACCAAGTTTACTCATATATACTTTAGATTGATTTAAAACTTCATTTTTAATTTAAAAGGATCTAGG
TGAAGATCCTTTTTGATAATCTCATGACCAAAATCCCTTAACGTGAGTTTTCGTTCCACTGAGCGTCAGA
CCCCGTAGAAAAGATCAAAGGATCTTCTTGAGATCCTTTTTTTCTGCGCGTAATCTGCTGCTTGCAAACA
AAAAAACCACCGCTACCAGCGGTGGTTTGTTTGCCGGATCAAGAGCTACCAACTCTTTTTCCGAAGGTAA
CTGGCTTCAGCAGAGCGCAGATACCAAATACTGTTCTTCTAGTGTAGCCGTAGTTAGGCCACCACTTCAA
GAACTCTGTAGCACCGCCTACATACCTCGCTCTGCTAATCCTGTTACCAGTGGCTGCTGCCAGTGGCGAT
AAGTCGTGTCTTACCGGGTTGGACTCAAGACGATAGTTACCGGATAAGGCGCAGCGGTCGGGCTGAACGG
GGGGTTCGTGCACACAGCCCAGCTTGGAGCGAACGACCTACACCGAACTGAGATACCTACAGCGTGAGCT
ATGAGAAAGCGCCACGCTTCCCGAAGGGAGAAAGGCGGACAGGTATCCGGTAAGCGGCAGGGTCGGAACA
GGAGAGCGCACGAGGGAGCTTCCAGGGGGAAACGCCTGGTATCTTTATAGTCCTGTCGGGTTTCGCCACC
TCTGACTTGAGCGTCGATTTTTGTGATGCTCGTCAGGGGGGCGGAGCCTATGGAAAAACGCCAGCAACGC
GGCCTTTTTACGGTTCCTGGCCTTTTGCTGGCCTTTTGCTCACATGTTCTTTCCTGCGTTATCCCCTGAT
TCTGTGGATAACCGTATTACCGCCTTTGAGTGAGCTGATACCGCTCGCCGCAGCCGAACGACCGAGCGCA
GCGAGTCAGTGAGCGAGGAAGCGGAAGAGCGCCCAATACGCAAACCGCCTCTCCCCGCGCGTTGGCCGAT
TCATTAATGCAGCTGGCACGACAGGTTTCCCGACTGGAAAGCGGGCAGTGAGCGCAACGCAATTAATGTG
AGTTAGCTCACTCATTAGGCACCCCAGGCTTTACACTTTATGCTTCCGGCTCGTATGTTGTGTGGAATTG
TGAGCGGATAACAATTTCACACAGGAAACAGCTATGACCATGATTACGCCAAGCGCGCAATTAACCCTCA
CTAAAGGGAACAAAAGCTGGAGCTGCAAGC
