>Addgene plasmid #143426 | TFORF0679 | depositor partial sequence | sequence record 282416 | Insert
ACCGCCACCATGCCCCGCCGCCGCCCCCCGGCTTCCGGTGCTGCGCAGTTTCCGGAGCGGATCGCAACCC
GGAGTCCGGATCCGATCCCGCTCTGCACATTCCAAAGGCAGGTGTCAGAGATGGCTGAAGATGGGAGCGA
AGAGATCATGTTCATCTGGTGTGAAGACTGCAGCCAGTACCACGACTCCGAATGTCCCGAGCTGGGCCCA
GTGGTCATGGTCAAAGACTCCTTTGTGTTAAGCAGGGCAAGGTCATCCCTTCCTCCCAACTTGGAGATCA
GACGACTGGAAGATGGAGCCGAGGGGGTGTTCGCCATCACTCAGCTCGTCAAGCGGACACAGTTCGGTCC
CTTTGAGTCCAGGAGGGTCGCCAAATGGGAAAAGGAGTCTGCATTTCCCCTGAAGGTGTTCCAGAAGGAC
GGGCACCCCGTGTGCTTCGACACCTCCAACGAGGATGACTGCAACTGGATGATGCTGGTGCGGCCAGCGG
CGGAGGCCGAGCACCAGAACCTGACGGCCTACCAGCACGGCAGCGACGTGTACTTCACCACCTCCAGAGA
CATCCCCCCGGGTACCGAGCTGCGCGTGTGGTATGCGGCCTTCTATGCCAAGAAGATGGACAAGCCCATG
CTGAAGCAGGCCGGCTCTGGCGTCCACGCTGCAGGCACCCCAGAAAACAGCGCCCCCGTGGAGTCGGAGC
CCAGCCAGTGGGCGTGTAAAGTGTGTTCTGCCACCTTCCTGGAGCTGCAGCTCCTCAATGAACATCTGTT
GGGCCACTTAGAACAAGCCAAAAGCCTTCCTCCAGGCAGCCAAAGCGAGGCAGCAGCTCCCGAGAAGGAG
CAGGACACACCCCGGGGGGAACCCCCTGCAGTGCCCGAGAGCGAGAATGTTGCCACCAAAGAACAGAAGA
AAAAGCCTCGAAGGGGGAGAAAACCCAAAGTGTCCAAAGCTGAGCAGCCTCTAGTCATCGTGGAAGACAA
GGAACCCACAGAGCAAGTGGCAGAGATCATTACCGAGGTCCCTCCGGATGAGCCTGTGAGTGCAACGCCA
GATGAGCGGATCATGGAGCTGGTTCTGGGGAAGCTGGCCACCACCACCACTGACACCAGCTCGGTTCCAA
AGTTCACCCATCATCAGAATAACACCATCACGCTCAAGAGGAGCTTAATTCTCTCAAGCAGACACGGCAT
CCGGCGCAAGCTCATCAAACAGCTCGGGGAGCACAAGCGGGTTTACCAGTGCAATATCTGCAGCAAGATC
TTCCAGAACAGCAGCAACCTGAGCAGGCACGTGCGCTCGCATGGTGACAAGCTGTTTAAGTGCGAAGAGT
GTGCAAAATTGTTCAGCCGCAAAGAGAGCCTAAAGCAGCACGTTTCCTACAAGCACAGCAGGAACGAGGT
GGACGGCGAGTACAGGTACCGCTGCGGCACTTGTGAGAAGACCTTCCGCATCGAGAGCGCGCTGGAGTTC
CACAACTGCAGGACAGGACTCATAGCACACCCTGGAGAGGGGGGGCCCGGCGGCAGTCGGCTTAGAGACC
TACCAGATGACAAGACGTTCCAATGTGAGATGTGTTTCAGATTCTTCTCCACCAACAGCAACCTCTCCAA
GCACAAGAAGAAGCACGGCGACAAGAAGTTTGCCTGTGAGGTCTGCAGCAAGATGTTCTACCGCAAGGAC
GTCATGCTGGACCACCAGCGCCGGCACCTGGAAGGAGTGCGGCGAGTGAAGCGAGAGGACCTGGAGGCCG
GTGGGGAGAACCTGGTCCGTTACAAGAAGGAGCCTTCCGGGTGCCCGGTGTGTGGCAAGGTGTTCTCCTG
CCGGAGCAATATGAACAAGCACCTGCTCACCCACGGCGACAAGAAGTACACCTGCGAGATCTGCGGGCGC
AAGTTCTTCCGCGTGGATGTGCTCAGGGACCACATCCATGTCCACTTCAAGGACATCGCGTTGATGGATG
ACCACCAGAGGGAAGAGTTTATCGGCAAGATCGGGATCTCCTCGGAAGAAAACGATGACAATTCTGACGA
GAGCGCAGACTCGGAGCCTCACAAGTACAGCTGCAAGCGGTGCCAGCTCACCTTCGGCCGGGGGAAGGAG
TACCTGAAGCACATCATGGAGGTGCACAAGGAGAAGGGCTATGGCTGCAGCATCTGCAACCGGCGCTTTG
CACTGAAGGCCACCTACCACGCCCACATGGTCATCCACCGTGAAAACCTGCCGGACCCCAACGTGCAGAA
GTACATCCACCCCTGCGAGATCTGCGGGCGGATCTTCAACAGCATCGGGAACCTGGAGCGCCACAAGCTC
ATCCACACAGGTGTGAAGAGCCACGCCTGCGAGCAGTGTGGGAAGTCCTTTGCCAGGAAGGACATGCTGA
AGGAGCACATGCGTGTGCACGACAATGTCCGCGAGTACCTGTGTGCCGAGTGTGGGAAAGGCATGAAGAC
CAAGCACGCGCTGCGCCACCACATGAAGCTGCACAAGGGCATCAAGGAGTACGAGTGCAAGGAGTGCCAC
CGCAGGTTCGCGCAGAAGGTCAACATGCTCAAGCACTGCAAGCGGCACACGGGGATTAAAGATTTCATGT
GTGAATTGTGTGGGAAGACATTCAGCGAGAGGAACACCATGGAGACCCACAAGCTCATCCACACAGTGGG
CAAGCAGTGGACGTGCTCCGTGTGCGACAAGAAGTACGTGACCGAGTACATGCTGCAGAAGCACGTTCAG
CTCACACACGACAAGGTGGAGGCGCAGAGCTGCCAGCTGTGCGGGACCAAGGTGTCCACCAGGGCCTCCA
TGAGCCGACACATGCGGCGCAAGCACCCCGAGGTGCTCGCGGTGAGGATCGATGACCTGGACCACCTCCC
GGAGACCACCACCATCGACGCCTCCTCCATTGGCATCGTCCAGCCTGAGCTGACTCTGGAGCAGGAGGAT
TTGGCCGAAGGGAAGCACGGGAAAGCTGCCAAGCGAAGTCACAAGAGAAAGCAGAAGCCAGAAGAGGAGG
CGGGTGCTCCGGTGCCCGAGGACGCCACCTTCAGCGAATACTCAGAGAAAGAGACGGAGTTCACAGGCAG
TGTAGGCGACGAGACCAATTCCGCAGTACAGAGCATTCAGCAGGTAGTGGTGACCCTGGGTGACCCAAAT
GTGACCACACCATCGAGCTCAGTCGGCTTAACCAACATCACCGTGACCCCCATCACCACTGCGGCCGCGA
CTCAGTTTACCAATCTCCAGCCGGTGGCCGTGGGGCACCTTACCACCCCTGAACGCCAGTTACAGCTGGA
CAACTCAATCCTGACCGTGACCTTTGATACCGTCAGCGGCTCTGCCATGTTGCACAACCGCCAAAATGAC
GTCCAGATCCACCCCCAGCCGGAAGCCTCGAACCCACAGTCTGTGGCCCATTTCATCAACCTGACGACCC
TGGTCAACTCCATCACGCCCCTGGGGAGCCAGCTTAGTGACCAGCACCCGCTCACGTGGCGGGCAGTGCC
CCAGACTGACGTCTTGCCACCCTCGCAGCCGCAGGCACCCCCACAGCAGGCGGCCCAGCCCCAGGTGCAG
GCGGAGCAGCAGCAGCAGCAGATGTACAGCTACTAGTAATGAACTAGTCCGTAACTTGAAAGTATTTCGA
TTTCTTGGCTTTATATATCTTGTGGAAAGGACGAAACGCGATCATCCTGTAAGCCTAA
