>Addgene plasmid #143426 | TFORF0679 | depositor partial sequence | sequence record 282417 | Barcode
AACGCGATCATCCTGTAAGCCTAA
